>Addgene plasmid #129840 | pRDAX-337 C-Tag UnaG[1] L10 {Esp3I(2x)} EBPF2 | depositor full sequence | sequence record 249218 | Full Sequence
GCCTGCCTCCAGGCCTCAATATTGGCCATTAGCCATATTATTCATTGGTTATATAGCATAAATCAATATT
GGCTATTGGCCATTGCATACGTTGTATCTATATCATAATATGTACATTTATATTGGCTCATGTCCAATAT
GACCGCCATGTTGGCATTGATTATTGACTAGTTATTAATAGTAATCAATTACGGGGTCATTAGTTCATAG
CCCATATATGGAGTTCCGCGTTACATAACTTACGGTAAATGGCCCGCCTGGCTGACCGCCCAACGACCCC
CGCCCATTGACGTCAATAATGACGTATGTTCCCATAGTAACGCCAATAGGGACTTTCCATTGACGTCAAT
GGGTGGAGTATTTACGGTAAACTGCCCACTTGGCAGTACATCAAGTGTATCATATGCCAAGTCCGCCCCC
TATTGACGTCAATGACGGTAAATGGCCCGCCTGGCATTATGCCCAGTACATGACCTTACGGGACTTTCCT
ACTTGGCAGTACATCTACGTATTAGTCATCGCTATTACCATGGTGATGCGGTTTTGGCAGTACACCAATG
GGCGTGGATAGCGGTTTGACTCACGGGGATTTCCAAGTCTCCACCCCATTGACGTCAATGGGAGTTTGTT
TTGGCACCAAAATCAACGGGACTTTCCAAAATGTCGTAATAACCCCGCCCCGTTGACGCAAATGGGCGGT
AGGCGTGTACGGTGGGAGGTCTATATAAGCAGAGCTCGTTTAGTGAACCGTCAGATCACTAGAAGCTTTA
TTGCGGTAGTTTATCACAGTTAAATTGCTAACGCAGTCAGTGCTTCTGACACAACAGTCTCGAACTTAAG
CTGCAGAAGTTGGTCGTGAGGCACTGGGCAGGTAAGTATCAAGGTTACAAGACAGGTTTAAGGAGACCAA
TAGAAACTGGGCTTGTCGAGACAGAGAAGACTCTTGCGTTTCTGATAGGCACCTATTGGTCTTACTGACA
TCCACTTTGCCTTTCTCTCCACAGGTGTCCACTCCCAGGCCACCCGAGACGCCGAGGCACGCCGTCTCCG
GGAGCTCTGCCAGCGGTGGCAGCACCAGTGTCGAAAAGTTCGTGGGCACATGGAAGATTGCCGATAGCCA
CAACTTCGGCGAATACCTCAAAGCTATAGGGGCACCAAAAGAGCTTAGCGATGGTGGAGATGCGACAACT
CCCACACTGTACATTAGCCAGAAAGACGGAGACAAGATGACTGTCAAGATCGAGAATGGGCCTCCCACCT
TTCTGGACACACAGGTTAAGTTCAAACTGGGTGAGGAGTTTGACGAGTTTCCCAGTGATCGCAGGAAATA
AGAATTCAGATCCGCCCCTCTCCCTCCCCCCCCCCTAACGTTACTGGCCGAAGCCGCTTGGAATAAGGCC
GGTGTGCGTTTGTCTATATGTTATTTTCCACCATATTGCCGTCTTTTGGCAATGTGAGGGCCCGGAAACC
TGGCCCTGTCTTCTTGACGAGCATTCCTAGGGGTCTTTCCCCTCTCGCCAAAGGAATGCAAGGTCTGTTG
AATGTCGTGAAGGAAGCAGTTCCTCTGGTAGCTTCTTGAAGACAAACAACGTCTGTAGCGACCCTTTGCA
GGCAGCGGAACCCCCCACCTGGCGACAGGTGCCTCTGCGGCCAAAAGCCACGTGTATAAGATACACCTGC
AAAGGCGGCACAACCCCAGTGCCACGTTGTGAGTTGGATAGTTGTGGAAAGAGTCAAATGGCTCTCCTCA
AGCGTATTCAACAAGGGGCTGAAGGATGCCCAGAAGGTACCCCATTGTATGGGATCTGATCTGGGGCCTC
GGTACACATGCTTTACATGTGTTTAGTCGAGGTTAAAAAAACGTCTAGGCCCCCCGAACCACGGGGACGT
GGTTTTCCTTTGAAAAACACGATGATAATATGGCCACAACCATGGTGAGCAAGGGCGAGGAGCTGTTCAC
CGGGGTGGTGCCCATCCTGGTCGAGCTGGACGGCGACGTAAACGGCCACAAGTTCAGCGTGAGGGGCGAG
GGCGAGGGCGATGCCACCAACGGCAAGCTGACCCTGAAGTTCATCTGCACCACCGGCAAGCTGCCCGTGC
CCTGGCCCACCCTCGTGACCACCCTGAGCCACGGCGTGCAGTGCTTCGCCCGCTACCCCGACCACATGAA
GCAGCACGACTTCTTCAAGTCCGCCATGCCCGAAGGCTACGTCCAGGAGCGCACCATCTTCTTCAAGGAC
GACGGCACCTACAAGACCCGCGCCGAGGTGAAGTTCGAGGGCGACACCCTGGTGAACCGCATCGAGCTGA
AGGGCGTCGACTTCAAGGAGGACGGCAACATCCTGGGGCACAAGCTGGAGTACAACTTCAACAGCCACAA
CATCTATATCATGGCCGTCAAGCAGAAGAACGGCATCAAGGTGAACTTCAAGATCCGCCACAACGTGGAG
GACGGCAGCGTGCAGCTCGCCGACCACTACCAGCAGAACACCCCCATCGGCGACGGCCCCGTGCTGCTGC
CCGACAGCCACTACCTGAGCACCCAGTCCGTGCTGAGCAAAGACCCCAACGAGAAGCGCGATCACATGGT
CCTGCTGGAGTTCCGCACCGCCGCCGGGATCACTCTCGGCATGGACGAGCTGTACAAGTAAACCGGTGCT
CGAGGTACCGATGAATAGCTAAGGTCGAGGCCGCAGGTAAGTATCAAGGTTACAAGACAGGTTTAAGGAG
ACCAATAGAAACTGGGCTTGTCGAGACAGAGAAGACTCTTGCGTTTCTGATAGGCACCTATTGGTCTTAC
TGACATCCACTTTGCCTTTCTCTCCACAGGTGTCGACAATCAACCTCTGGATTACAAAATTTGTGAAAGA
TTGACTGGTATTCTTAACTATGTTGCTCCTTTTACGCTATGTGGATACGCTGCTTTAATGCCTTTGTATC
ATGCTATTGCTTCCCGTATGGCTTTCATTTTCTCCTCCTTGTATAAATCCTGGTTGCTGTCTCTTTATGA
GGAGTTGTGGCCCGTTGTCAGGCAACGTGGCGTGGTGTGCACTGTGTTTGCTGACGCAACCCCCACTGGT
TGGGGCATTGCCACCACCTGTCAGCTCCTTTCCGGGACTTTCGCTTTCCCCCTCCCTATTGCCACGGCGG
AACTCATCGCCGCCTGCCTTGCCCGCTGCTGGACAGGGGCTCGGCTGTTGGGCACTGACAATTCCGTGGT
GTTGTCGGGGAAGCTGACGTCCTTTCCATGGCTGCTCGCCTGTGTTGCCACCTGGATTCTGCGCGGGACG
TCCTTCTGCTACGTCCCTTCGGCCCTCAATCCAGCGGACCTTCCTTCCCGCGGCCTGCTGCCGGCTCTGC
GGCCTCTTCCGCGTCTTCGCCTTCGCCCTCAGACGAGTCGGATCTCCCTTTGGGCCGCCTCCCCGCCTGG
AATTCGAGCTCGGTACGATCAGCCTCGACTGTGCCTTCTAGTTGCCAGCCATCTGTTGTTTGCCCCTCCC
CCGTGCCTTCCTTGACCCTGGAAGGTGCCACTCCCACTGTCCTTTCCTAATAAAATGAGGAAATTGCATC
GCATTGTCTGAGTAGGTGTCATTCTATTCTGGGGGGTGGGGTGGGGCAGGACAGCAAGGGGGAGGATTGG
GAAGACAATAGCCCAGCTTTTGTTCCCTTTAGTGAGGGTTAATTGCGCGCTTGGCGTAATCATGGTCATA
GCTGTTTCCTGTGTGAAATTGTTATCCGCTAATTCACTCCTCAGGTGCAGGCTGCCTATCAGAAGGTGGT
GGCTGGTGTGGCCAATGCCCTGGCTCACAAATACCACTGAGATCTTTTTCCCTCTGCCAAAAATTATGGG
GACATCATGAAGCCCCTTGAGCATCTGACTTCTGGCTAATAAAGGAAATTTATTTTCATTGCAATAGTGT
GTTGGAATTTTTTGTGTCTCTCACTCGGAAGGACATATGGGAGGGCAAATCATTTAAAACATCAGAATGA
GTATTTGGTTTAGAGTTTGGCAACATATGCCCATATGCTGGCTGCCATGAACAAAGGTTGGCTATAAAGA
GGTCATCAGTATATGAAACAGCCCCCTGCTGTCCATTCCTTATTCCATAGAAAAGCCTTGACTTGAGGTT
AGATTTTTTTTATATTTTGTTTTGTGTTATTTTTTTCTTTAACATCCCTAAAATTTTCCTTACATGTTTT
ACTAGCCAGATTTTTCCTCCTCTCCTGACTACTCCCAGTCATAGCTGTCCCTCTTCTCTTATGGAGATCG
GCCGGCCGCCGGCGTCGACGCGCGCGGCCGCGGCGCGCCGTTGCTGGCGTTTTTCCATAGGCTCCGCCCC
CCTGACGAGCATCACAAAAATCGACGCTCAAGTCAGAGGTGGCGAAACCCGACAGGACTATAAAGATACC
AGGCGTTTCCCCCTGGAAGCTCCCTCGTGCGCTCTCCTGTTCCGACCCTGCCGCTTACCGGATACCTGTC
CGCCTTTCTCCCTTCGGGAAGCGTGGCGCTTTCTCATAGCTCACGCTGTAGGTATCTCAGTTCGGTGTAG
GTCGTTCGCTCCAAGCTGGGCTGTGTGCACGAACCCCCCGTTCAGCCCGACCGCTGCGCCTTATCCGGTA
ACTATCGTCTTGAGTCCAACCCGGTAAGACACGACTTATCGCCACTGGCAGCAGCCACTGGTAACAGGAT
TAGCAGAGCGAGGTATGTAGGCGGTGCTACAGAGTTCTTGAAGTGGTGGCCTAACTACGGCTACACTAGA
AGAACAGTATTTGGTATCTGCGCTCTGCTGAAGCCAGTTACCTTCGGAAAAAGAGTTGGTAGCTCTTGAT
CCGGCAAACAAACCACCGCTGGTAGCGGTGGTTTTTTTGTTTGCAAGCAGCAGATTACGCGCAGAAAAAA
AGGATCTCAAGAAGATCCTTTGATCTTTTCTACGGGGTCTGACGCTCAGTGGAACGAAAACTCACGTTAA
GGGATTTTGGTCATGAGATTATCAAAAAGGATCTTCACCTAGATCCTTTTAAATTAAAAATGAAGTTTTA
AATCAATCTAAAGTATATATGAGTAAACTTGGTCTGACAGTTACCAATGCTTAATCAGTGAGGCACCTAT
CTCAGCGATCTGTCTATTTCGTTCATCCATAGTTGCCTGACTCCCCGTCGTGTAGATAACTACGATACGG
GAGGGCTTACCATCTGGCCCCAGTGCTGCAATGATACCGCGAGACCCACGCTCACCGGCTCCAGATTTAT
CAGCAATAAACCAGCCAGCCGGAAGGGCCGAGCGCAGAAGTGGTCCTGCAACTTTATCCGCCTCCATCCA
GTCTATTAATTGTTGCCGGGAAGCTAGAGTAAGTAGTTCGCCAGTTAATAGTTTGCGCAACGTTGTTGCC
ATTGCTACAGGCATCGTGGTGTCACGCTCGTCGTTTGGTATGGCTTCATTCAGCTCCGGTTCCCAACGAT
CAAGGCGAGTTACATGATCCCCCATGTTGTGCAAAAAAGCGGTTAGCTCCTTCGGTCCTCCGATCGTTGT
CAGAAGTAAGTTGGCCGCAGTGTTATCACTCATGGTTATGGCAGCACTGCATAATTCTCTTACTGTCATG
CCATCCGTAAGATGCTTTTCTGTGACTGGTGAGTACTCAACCAAGTCATTCTGAGAATAGTGTATGCGGC
GACCGAGTTGCTCTTGCCCGGCGTCAATACGGGATAATACCGCGCCACATAGCAGAACTTTAAAAGTGCT
CATCATTGGAAAACGTTCTTCGGGGCGAAAACTCTCAAGGATCTTACCGCTGTTGAGATCCAGTTCGATG
TAACCCACTCGTGCACCCAACTGATCTTCAGCATCTTTTACTTTCACCAGCGTTTCTGGGTGAGCAAAAA
CAGGAAGGCAAAATGCCGCAAAAAAGGGAATAAGGGCGACACGGAAATGTTGAATACTCATACTCTTCCT
TTTTCAATATTATTGAAGCATTTATCAGGGTTATTGTCTCATGAGCGGATACATATTTGAATGTATTTAG
AAAAATAAACAAATAGGGGTTCCGCGCACATTTCCCCGAAAAGTGCCACCTGACGTCTAAGAAACCATTA
TTATCATGACATTAACCTATAAAAATAGGCGTATCACGAGGCCCTTTCGTCTACGCGCGCGCCGGCGGCG
CGCCGTCGACGGCCGGCCGCGGCCGC
Features (pLannotate 1.2.2; 16 found; start..end, strand, type, name):
    155..532     +  enhancer       CMV enhancer: human cytomegalovirus immediate early enhancer
    534..733     +  promoter       CMV promoter: human cytomegalovirus (CMV) immediate early promoter
    872..1004    +  intron         chimeric intron: chimera between introns from human β-globin and immunoglobulin heavy chain genes
   1080..1328    +  CDS            UnaG (fragment): UnaG is a basic (constitutively fluorescent) green fluorescent protein published in 2013, derived from Anguilla japonica. It has low acid sensitivity. It requires the cofactor bilirubin for fluorescence.
   1345..1931    +  misc_feature   IRES2: internal ribosome entry site (IRES) of the encephalomyocarditis virus (EMCV)
   1932..2651    +  CDS            EBFP2: enhanced blue variant of GFP (Ai et al., 2007) mammalian codon-optimized
   2697..2829    +  intron         chimeric intron: chimera between introns from human β-globin and immunoglobulin heavy chain genes
   2838..3426    +  misc_feature   WPRE: woodchuck hepatitis virus posttranscriptional regulatory element
   3430..3446    +  misc_feature   MCS (fragment): pUC18/19 multiple cloning site
   3459..3570    +  polyA_signal   bGH poly(A) signal: bovine growth hormone polyadenylation signal
   3666..3684    -  promoter       T3 promoter: promoter for bacteriophage T3 RNA polymerase
   3743..3817    +  CDS            HBB (fragment): HBB_PONPY - Experimental evidence at transcript level: Swiss-Prot protein existence level 2. Involved in oxygen transport from the lung to the various peripheral tissues. From Pongo pygmaeus (Bornean orangutan).
   3888..3943    +  polyA_signal   β-globin poly(A) signal: rabbit β-globin polyadenylation signal (Gil and Proudfoot, 1987)
   4322..4910    -  rep_origin     ori: high-copy-number ColE1/pMB1/pBR322/pUC origin of replication
   5081..5941    -  CDS            AmpR: β-lactamase; bla; confers resistance to ampicillin, carbenicillin, and related antibiotics
   5942..6046    -  promoter       AmpR promoter: bla
