[The description below was written by a language model from this plasmid's Addgene catalogue record and pLannotate feature annotations shown in this document.]
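Description:
pRDAX-337 C-Tag UnaG[1] L10 {Esp3I(2x)} EBPF2 is a custom-built, 6.2 kb mammalian expression plasmid designed as an acceptor vector for protein–protein interaction assays based on bimolecular or trimolecular fluorescence complementation (BiFC/TriFC). It is propagated in E. coli from a high-copy ColE1/pUC-type origin and selected with ampicillin through the β-lactamase gene and its native promoter.

The expression cassette is driven by the human CMV immediate-early enhancer and promoter, followed by a chimeric β-globin/immunoglobulin intron that promotes splicing and efficient mRNA export. Downstream lies a fragment of UnaG, the bilirubin-dependent green fluorescent protein. The feature annotation traces it to the Japanese eel Anguilla japonica, although the catalogue entry lists the insert species as mouse. The name suggests that this is the first split fragment of UnaG, arranged as a C-terminal tag joined through a linker (L10), with a pair of Esp3I type IIS sites for inserting a protein of interest. These sites and the linker are not annotated in the feature table, and the catalogue lists the cloning sites as unknown. Green fluorescence would be expected only when a partner protein carrying the complementary UnaG fragment brings the pieces together.

An EMCV IRES after the UnaG fragment directs translation of EBFP2 from the same transcript, giving a constitutive blue marker of transfection and expression level against which the complementation signal can be judged. The transcript ends with a second chimeric intron, a WPRE to enhance expression, and a bGH polyadenylation signal. A β-globin fragment with the rabbit β-globin poly(A) signal and a reverse-oriented T3 promoter lie further downstream.
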