Addgene plasmid #129840: pRDAX-337 C-Tag UnaG[1] L10 {Esp3I(2x)} EBPF2
Purpose: PPI (BiFC/TriFC) assay vector
Depositing lab: Gary Lewin. Depositing organization: Max-Delbrueck-Centrum fuer Molekulare Medizin (MDC).
Backbone
  Vector backbone: custom built
  Vector type: Mammalian Expression
Growth in bacteria
  Bacterial resistance: Ampicillin, 100 μg/mL
  Growth temperature: 37°C
  Growth strain: DH5alpha
  Copy number: High Copy
Gene/Insert
  Gene/Insert name: UnaG
  Species: M. musculus (mouse)
  Cloning method: Restriction Enzyme; 5′ cloning site unknown (unknown if destroyed); 3′ cloning site unknown (unknown if destroyed)
Terms and licenses: Academic/Nonprofit Terms; Industry Terms: Not Available to Industry
How to cite: pRDAX-337 C-Tag UnaG[1] L10 {Esp3I(2x)} EBPF2 was a gift from Gary Lewin (Addgene plasmid # 129840 ; http://n2t.net/addgene:129840 ; RRID:Addgene_129840)
